Addgene plasmid #39361: TAL2003
Depositing lab: Keith Joung. Depositing organization: Massachusetts General Hospital. Publication: FLASH assembly of TALENs for high-throughput genome editing. Reyon D, Tsai SQ, Khayter C, Foden JA, Sander JD, Joung JK. Nat Biotechnol. 2012 Apr 8. doi: 10.1038/nbt.2170. PubMed 22484455.
Backbone
  Vector backbone: JDS71
  Backbone manufacturer: Joung lab (Addgene Plasmid # 32287)
  Backbone size w/o insert (bp): 6447
  Vector type: Mammalian Expression ; T7
Growth in bacteria
  Bacterial resistance: Ampicillin, 100 μg/mL
  Growth temperature: 37°C
  Growth strain: XL1 Blue
  Copy number: High Copy
Gene/Insert
  Gene/Insert name: eGFP-TALEN-02-Right
  Species: H. sapiens (human)
  Insert size (bp): 824
  Promoter: CMV
  Tag / fusion protein: 3X Flag (N terminal on backbone); WT FOKI (C terminal on backbone)
  Cloning method: Restriction Enzyme; 5′ cloning site BsmBI (destroyed during cloning); 3′ cloning site BsmBI (destroyed during cloning)
  Sequencing primers: 5′ CMV-F
Terms and licenses: Academic/Nonprofit Terms; Industry Terms: Not Available to Industry
Depositor comments: Target binding site: TTACGTCGCC To reduce the chance of recombination in this plasmid, do not grow in liquid culture for more than 12-14 hours. It is strongly recommended that users perform a diagnostic digest to verify this plasmid prior to use. For example, a double digest of the plasmid with BamHI and KpnI should result in two bands at 1.5kb and 5.8kb
How to cite: TAL2003 was a gift from Keith Joung (Addgene plasmid # 39361 ; http://n2t.net/addgene:39361 ; RRID:Addgene_39361)
