[The description below was written by a language model from this plasmid's Addgene catalogue record.]
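Description:
TAL2003 is a mammalian expression plasmid encoding the right-hand monomer of a TALE nuclease pair directed against the eGFP reporter gene (eGFP-TALEN-02-Right). It is built on the JDS71 backbone, a roughly 6.4 kb TALEN expression vector, into which an 824 bp array of TAL effector repeats was inserted through BsmBI sites that were destroyed during cloning. BsmBI is a type IIS enzyme, so this is consistent with seamless, in-frame insertion of the repeat array. The plasmid is maintained at high copy in E. coli under ampicillin selection. The record does not name the origin of replication, and no feature table is provided.

Expression is driven by the CMV promoter for transcription in mammalian cells. The vector type also lists T7, indicating a T7 promoter that would allow in vitro transcription of the TALEN mRNA. The backbone supplies an N-terminal 3X FLAG tag for detection and a C-terminal wild-type FokI nuclease domain, so the inserted repeats complete an open reading frame that links a programmable DNA-binding domain to the cleavage domain. FokI must dimerise to cut, so this construct is meant to be used with the matching left-hand TALEN, which binds the opposite half-site. Together they introduce a double-strand break in the intervening spacer.

The construct comes from work on high-throughput TALEN assembly for genome editing, and targeting eGFP suggests use in reporter-disruption assays of nuclease activity. The depositor notes that the plasmid can undergo recombination, as might be expected of a repetitive TAL array, and recommends verifying its integrity by diagnostic digest. The species field lists human, although the stated target is eGFP.
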