>Addgene plasmid #39361 | TAL2003 | depositor partial sequence | sequence record 49663 | TAL2003 sequence 824 bps
GAACCTGACCCCAGACCAGGTAGTCGCAATCGCGTCAAACGGAGGGGGAAAGCAAGCCCTGGAAACCGTG
CAAAGGTTGTTGCCGGTCCTTTGTCAAGACCACGGCCTTACACCGGAGCAAGTCGTGGCCATTGCAAGCA
ACATCGGTGGCAAACAGGCTCTTGAGACGGTTCAGAGACTTCTCCCAGTTCTCTGTCAAGCCCACGGGCT
GACTCCCGATCAAGTTGTAGCGATTGCGTCGCATGACGGAGGGAAACAAGCATTGGAGACTGTCCAACGG
CTCCTTCCCGTGTTGTGTCAAGCCCACGGTTTGACGCCTGCACAAGTGGTCGCCATCGCCAACAACAACG
GCGGTAAGCAGGCGCTGGAAACAGTACAGCGCCTGCTGCCTGTACTGTGCCAGGATCATGGACTGACCCC
AGACCAGGTAGTCGCAATCGCGTCAAACGGAGGGGGAAAGCAAGCCCTGGAAACCGTGCAAAGGTTGTTG
CCGGTCCTTTGTCAAGACCACGGCCTTACACCGGAGCAAGTCGTGGCCATTGCATCCCACGACGGTGGCA
AACAGGCTCTTGAGACGGTTCAGAGACTTCTCCCAGTTCTCTGTCAAGCCCACGGGCTGACTCCCGATCA
AGTTGTAGCGATTGCGAATAACAATGGAGGGAAACAAGCATTGGAGACTGTCCAACGGCTCCTTCCCGTG
TTGTGTCAAGCCCACGGTTTGACGCCTGCACAAGTGGTCGCCATCGCCAGCCATGATGGCGGTAAGCAGG
CGCTGGAAACAGTACAGCGCCTGCTGCCTGTACTGTGCCAGGATCATGGACTGA
