>Addgene plasmid #39361 | TAL2003 | addgene partial sequence | sequence record 52699 | JDS-TALEN-F 5'-TAGGGGTCGGTAAACAGTGG-3'
TGTGGCGGGTGAGCTTAGGGGGCCTCCGCTCCAGCTCGACACCGGGCAGCTGCTGAAGATCGCGAAGAGA
GGGGGAGTAACAGCGGTAGAGGCAGTGCACGCCTGGCGCAATGCGCTCACCGGGGCCCCCTTGAACCTGA
CCCCAGACCAGGTAGTCGCAATCGCGTCAAACGGAGGGGGAAAGCAAGCCCTGGAAACCGTGCAAAGGTT
GTTGCCGGTCCTTTGTCAAGACCACGGCCTTACACCGGAGCAAGTCGTGGCCATTGCAAGCAACATCGGT
GGCAAACAGGCTCTTGAGACGGTTCAGAGACTTCTCCCAGTTCTCTGTCAAGCCCACGGGCTGACTCCCG
ATCAAGTTGTAGCGATTGCGTCGCATGACGGAGGGAAACAAGCATTGGAGACTGTCCAACGGCTCCTTCC
CGTGTTGTGTCAAGCCCACGGTTTGACGCCTGCACAAGTGGTCGCCATCGCCAACAACAACGGCGGTAAG
CAGGCGCTGGAAACAGTACAGCGCCTGCTGCCTGTACTGTGCCAGGATCATGGACTGACCCCAGACCAGG
TAGTCGCAATCGCGTCAAACGGAGGGGGAAAGCAAGCCCTGGAAACCGTGCAAAGGTTGTTGCCGGTCCT
TTGTCAAGACCACGGCCTTACACCGGAGCAAGTCGTGGCCATTGCATCCCACGACGGTGGCAAACAGGCT
CTTGAGACGGTTCAGAGACTTCTCCCAGTTCTCTGTCAAGCCCACGGGCTGACTCCCGATCAAGTTGTAG
CGATTGCGAATAACAATGGAGGGAAACAAGCATTGGAGACTGTCCAACGGCTCCTTCCCGTGTTGTGTCA
AGCCCACGGTTTGACGCCTGCACAAGTGGTCGCCATCGCCAGCCATGATGGC
